>Addgene plasmid #185976 | T_antiFtszsynsrRNA_UA | addgene full sequence | sequence record 373908 | Addgene NGS Result
CCCTATCAGTGATAGAGATTGACATCCCTATCAGTGATAGAGATACTGAGCACATCAGCAGGACGCACTG
ACCGAATTCTAATCACCGCGTCATTGGTAAGTTCCATTGGTTCAAACATTTTCTGTTGGGCCATTGCATT
GCCACTGATTTTCCAACATATAAAAAGACAAGCCCGAACAGTCGTCCGGGCTTTTTTTCTCGAGCTTCTA
GAGGCATCAAATAAAACGAAAGGCTCAGTCGAAAGACTGGGCCTTTCGTTTTATCTGTTGTTTGTCGGTG
AACGCTCTCCTGAGTAGGACAAATCCGCCGCCCTAGACCTAGGGGCTGGCACTCTGTCGATACCCCACCG
AGACCCCATTGGGGCCAATACGCCCGCGTTTCTTCCTTTTCCCCACCCCACCCCCCAAGTTCGGGTGAAG
GCCCAGGGCTCGCAGCCAACGTCGGGGCGGCAGGCCCTGCCATAGCCTCAGGTTACTCATATATACTTTA
GATTGATTTAAAACTTCATTTTTAATTTAAAAGGATCTAGGTGAAGATCCTTTTTGATAATCTCATGACC
AAAATCCCTTAACGTGAGTTTTCGTTCCACTGAGCGTCAGACCCCGTAGAAAAGATCAAAGGATCTTCTT
GAGATCCTTTTTTTCTGCGCGTAATCTGCTGCTTGCAAACAAAAAAACCACCGCTACCAGCGGTGGTTTG
TTTGCCGGATCAAGAGCTACCAACTCTTTTTCCGAAGGTAACTGGCTTCAGCAGAGCGCAGATACCAAAT
ACTGTTCTTCTAGTGTAGCCGTAGTTAGGCCACCACTTCAAGAACTCTGTAGCACCGCCTACATACCTCG
CTCTGCTAATCCTGTTACCAGTGGCTGCTGCCAGTGGCGATAAGTCGTGTCTTACCGGGTTGGACTCAAG
ACGATAGTTACCGGATAAGGCGCAGCGGTCGGGCTGAACGGGGGGTTCGTGCACACAGCCCAGCTTGGAG
CGAACGACCTACACCGAACTGAGATACCTACAGCGTGAGCTATGAGAAAGCGCCACGCTTCCCGAAGGGA
GAAAGGCGGACAGGTATCCGGTAAGCGGCAGGGTCGGAACAGGAGAGCGCACGAGGGAGCTTCCAGGGGG
AAACGCCTGGTATCTTTATAGTCCTGTCGGGTTTCGCCACCTCTGACTTGAGCGTCGATTTTTGTGATGC
TCGTCAGGGGGGCGGAGCCTATGGAAAAACGCCAGCAACGCGGCCTTTTTACGGTTCCTGGCCTTTTGCT
GGCCTTTTGCTCACATGTTCTTTCCTGCGTTATCCCCTACTAGTGCTTGGATTCTCACCAATAAAAAACG
CCCGGCGGCAACCGAGCGTTCTGAACAAATCCAGATGGAGTTCTGAGGTCATTACTGGATCTATCAACAG
GAGTCCAAGCGAGCTCGTAAACTTGGTCTGACAGTTACCAATGCTTAATCAGTGAGGCACCTATCTCAGC
GATCTGTCTATTTCGTTCATCCATAGTTGCCTGACTCCCCGTCGTGTAGATAACTACGATACGGGAGGGC
TTACCATCTGGCCCCAGTGCTGCAATGATACCGCGAGACCCACGCTCACCGGCTCCAGATTTATCAGCAA
TAAACCAGCCAGCCGGAAGGGCCGAGCGCAGAAGTGGTCCTGCAACTTTATCCGCCTCCATCCAGTCTAT
TAATTGTTGCCGGGAAGCTAGAGTAAGTAGTTCGCCAGTTAATAGTTTGCGCAACGTTGTTGCCATTGCT
ACAGGCATCGTGGTGTCACGCTCGTCGTTTGGTATGGCTTCATTCAGCTCCGGTTCCCAACGATCAAGGC
GAGTTACATGATCCCCCATGTTGTGCAAAAAAGCGGTTAGCTCCTTCGGTCCTCCGATCGTTGTCAGAAG
TAAGTTGGCCGCAGTGTTATCACTCATGGTTATGGCAGCACTGCATAATTCTCTTACTGTCATGCCATCC
GTAAGATGCTTTTCTGTGACTGGTGAGTACTCAACCAAGTCATTCTGAGAATAGTGTATGCGGCGACCGA
GTTGCTCTTGCCCGGCGTCAATACGGGATAATACCGCGCCACATAGCAGAACTTTAAAAGTGCTCATCAT
TGGAAAACGTTCTTCGGGGCGAAAACTCTCAAGGATCTTACCGCTGTTGAGATCCAGTTCGATGTAACCC
ACTCGTGCACCCAACTGATCTTCAGCATCTTTTACTTTCACCAGCGTTTCTGGGTGAGCAAAAACAGGAA
GGCAAAATGCCGCAAAAAAGGGAATAAGGGCGACACGGAAATGTTGAATACTCATACTCTTCCTTTTTCA
ATATTATTGAAGCATTTATCAGGGTTATTGTCTCATGAGCGGATACATATTTGAATGTATTTAGAAAAAT
AAACAAATAGGGGTTCCGCGCACATTTCCCCGAAAAGTGCCACCTGACGTCTAAGAAACCATTATTATCA
TGACATTAACCTATAAAAATAGGCGTATCACGAGGCCCTTTCGTCTTCACCTCGAGT
Features (pLannotate 1.2.2; 8 found; start..end, strand, type, name):
     93..206     +  ncRNA          MicC (fragment): Accession: RF00121 - MicC RNA
    218..304     +  terminator     rrnB T1 terminator: Escherichia coli rrnB; transcription terminator T1 from the E. coli rrnB gene
    391..407     -  polyA_signal   bGH poly(A) signal (fragment): bovine growth hormone polyadenylation signal
    629..1217    +  rep_origin     ori: high-copy-number ColE1/pMB1/pBR322/pUC origin of replication
   1311..1405    -  terminator     lambda t0 terminator: transcription terminator from phage lambda
   1435..2295    -  CDS            AmpR: β-lactamase; bla; confers resistance to ampicillin, carbenicillin, and related antibiotics
   2296..2400    -  promoter       AmpR promoter: bla
   2507..73      +  promoter       PLtetO-1 promoter (across the origin): modified phage lambda PL promoter with tet operator sites (Lutz and Bujard, 1997)
