[The description below was written by a language model from this plasmid's Addgene catalogue record and pLannotate feature annotations shown in this document.]
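Description:
T_antiFtszsynsrRNA_UA is a small, high-copy synthetic-biology plasmid for Escherichia coli, built on a modular pZ-series backbone. It is catalogued at about 2.5 kb; the sequenced record is slightly shorter, at 2,507 nt. It replicates from a ColE1/pUC-type origin. Selection is with ampicillin through a β-lactamase gene driven by its own bla promoter and followed by the phage lambda t0 terminator.

The payload is a 436 bp synthetic cassette cloned between AatII and AvrII sites, both of which were retained. In it, the PLtetO-1 promoter, a phage lambda PL derivative carrying tet operator sites, drives a synthetic small regulatory RNA directed against ftsZ. Annotation of the transcribed region detects a fragment of the MicC small RNA. This fits the common design in which a MicC-derived scaffold is fused to a short antisense targeting sequence, although the record does not spell out the architecture. The rrnB T1 terminator lies immediately downstream and ends the transcript. A very short match to the bGH polyadenylation signal is also annotated, but at that length and in a bacterial vector it is most likely incidental.

PLtetO-1 is repressed by TetR, so the depositor's note matters: the plasmid is propagated in DH5alpha but experiments should use DH5alphaZ1. That advice is consistent with needing a TetR-supplying host for regulated, inducer-dependent expression, whereas the promoter would be expected to be constitutively active without the repressor. The associated publication describes a microgravity-responsive synthetic genetic device in E. coli. The record does not explain the exact role of this plasmid within that device.
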