Addgene plasmid #185976: T_antiFtszsynsrRNA_UA
Purpose: Expresses antiFtszsynsrRNA from PlTetO-1 promoter in E.coli Dh5alpha cell. For experiment use Dh5alphaz1.
Depositing lab: Sangram Bagh. Depositing organization: Saha Institute of Nuclear Physics. Publication: A microgravity responsive synthetic genetic device in Escherichia coli. Mukhopadhyay S, Bagh S. Biosens Bioelectron. 2020 Nov 1;167:112462. doi: 10.1016/j.bios.2020.112462. Epub 2020 Aug 1. PubMed 32781386.
Backbone
  Vector backbone: Pz
  Backbone manufacturer: expressys.
  Backbone size w/o insert (bp): 2112
  Total vector size (bp): 2548
  Modifications to backbone: Insertion of PlTetO-1antiFtszsynsrRNA
  Vector type: Synthetic Biology
Growth in bacteria
  Bacterial resistance: Ampicillin, 100 μg/mL
  Growth temperature: 37°C
  Growth strain: DH5alpha
  Copy number: High Copy
Gene/Insert
  Gene/Insert name: PlTetO-1 AntiFtszsynsrRNA
  Species: Synthetic
  Insert size (bp): 436
  Promoter: PlTetO-1
  Cloning method: Restriction Enzyme; 5′ cloning site AatII (not destroyed); 3′ cloning site AvrII (not destroyed)
  Sequencing primers: 5′ GAGGCCCTTTCGTCTTCAC
Terms and licenses: Academic/Nonprofit Terms; Industry Terms: Not Available to Industry
Depositor comments: Please visit https://www.biorxiv.org/content/10.1101/2020.01.26.920629v1 for bioRxiv preprint.
How to cite: T_antiFtszsynsrRNA_UA was a gift from Sangram Bagh (Addgene plasmid # 185976 ; http://n2t.net/addgene:185976 ; RRID:Addgene_185976)
